Addgene plasmid #54380: LII ins 4-5
Depositing lab: Martin Parniske. Depositing organization: Ludwig-Maximilians-Universitaet Muenchen (LMU). Publication: A modular plasmid assembly kit for multigene expression, gene silencing and silencing rescue in plants. Binder A, Lambert J, Morbitzer R, Popp C, Ott T, Lahaye T, Parniske M. PLoS One. 2014 Feb 13;9(2):e88218. doi: 10.1371/journal.pone.0088218. eCollection 2014. PubMed 24551083.
Backbone
  Vector backbone: pAMP (Genart)
  Backbone manufacturer: Geneart
  Vector type: cloning vector
Growth in bacteria
  Bacterial resistance: Ampicillin, 100 μg/mL
  Growth temperature: 37°C
  Growth strain: DH5alpha
  Copy number: High Copy
Gene/Insert
  Gene/Insert name: insulator sequence, dummy 4-5
  Species: Synthetic
  Cloning method: Unknown
  Sequencing primers: 5′ M13-F20; 3′ M13Rev
Terms and licenses: Academic/Nonprofit Terms; Industry Terms: Not Available to Industry
Depositor comments: LII/LIV dummy, contain 2 repeats of a palindromic 16 bp sequence. These nucleotides have been described to act as an insulator sequence in plants, thus preventing the influence of neighboring promoters on transcriptional activation
How to cite: LII ins 4-5 was a gift from Martin Parniske (Addgene plasmid # 54380 ; http://n2t.net/addgene:54380 ; RRID:Addgene_54380)
