[The description below was written by a language model from this plasmid's Addgene catalogue record and pLannotate feature annotations shown in this document.]
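Description:
LII ins 4-5 is a small (about 2.6 kb) bacterial cloning plasmid built on a commercial gene-synthesis backbone (pAMP) and belonging to a modular plasmid assembly kit for multigene expression, gene silencing and silencing rescue in plants. It is propagated in E. coli as a high-copy plasmid through a ColE1/pUC-type origin and is selected with ampicillin via the β-lactamase gene and its native promoter. The remaining annotated elements are backbone remnants rather than functional payload: fragments of lacZα, lacI, an RSF origin and an M13 phage origin, plus a T7 promoter next to the cloning region. M13 forward and reverse primer sites flank the insert for sequencing.

The insert is a synthetic "dummy" module for position 4-5 of the kit's level II (and level IV) assemblies. In a modular system of this kind, a dummy is a placeholder that fills a slot in the ordered assembly when no transcription unit is wanted there, so that the neighbouring modules can still be joined. According to the depositor, this version is not just an inert spacer. It carries two repeats of a palindromic 16 bp sequence reported to act as an insulator in plants, intended to prevent neighbouring promoters from influencing each other's transcriptional activation in the assembled multigene construct. The automated feature table does not annotate the insulator repeats or any assembly sites; the insert probably lies in the unannotated stretch between the T7 promoter and the lacI fragment, though the record does not confirm this. The cloning method is listed as unknown, so the enzymes and overhangs that define position 4-5 are not stated.
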