Features (pLannotate 1.2.2; 8 found; start..end, strand, type, name):
     61..217     -  CDS            lacZα (fragment): LacZα fragment of β-galactosidase; lacZ fragment
    226..244     +  promoter       T7 promoter: promoter for bacteriophage T7 RNA polymerase
    517..564     -  CDS            lacI (fragment): lac repressor; lacI; The lac repressor binds to the lac operator to inhibit transcription in E. coli. This inhibition can be relieved by adding lactose or isopropyl-β-D-thiogalactopyranoside (IPTG).
    601..641     -  rep_origin     RSF ori (fragment): Plasmids containing the RSF 1030 origin of replication can be propagated in E. coli cells that contain additional plasmids with compatible origins.
    719..1307    -  rep_origin     ori: high-copy-number ColE1/pMB1/pBR322/pUC origin of replication
   1478..2338    -  CDS            AmpR: β-lactamase; bla; confers resistance to ampicillin, carbenicillin, and related antibiotics
   2339..2443    -  promoter       AmpR promoter: bla
   2469..40      -  rep_origin     M13 ori (fragment) (across the origin): M13 bacteriophage origin of replication; arrow indicates direction of (+) strand synthesis
>Addgene plasmid #54380 | LII ins 4-5 | depositor full sequence | sequence record 84600 | Full Sequence
CCTTATAAATCAAAAGAATAGACCGAGATAGGGTTGAGTGGCCGCTACAGGGCGCTCCCATTCGCCATTC
AGGCTGCGCAACTGTTGGGAAGGGCGTTTCGGTGCGGGCCTCTTCGCTATTACGCCAGCTGGCGAAAGGG
GGATGTGCTGCAAGGCGATTAAGTTGGGTAACGCCAGGGTTTTCCCAGTCACGACGTTGTAAAACGACGG
CCAGTGAGCGCGACGTAATACGACTCACTATAGGGCGAATTGGCGGAAGGCCGTCAAGGCCACGTGTCTT
GTCCAGGCGCGCCATGAGCTCTAAAGCTTCGCTCGAGCTTTTGAAGACAATGTCTAGATAATTAGGCTAA
ACTATCCTTAAGGGAATATATATATATTCGAATATATATATATTCTGAGTTGTCTTCCCTCGAATTCCCA
AGCTTATCTCGACCCGGGGTAGCGGCCGCTTGGATCCCAGAATTCTAGGTACCTCTTAATTAATGGAGCA
CAAGACTGGCCTCATGGGCCTTCCGCTCACTGCCCGCTTTCCAGTCGGGAAACCTGTCGTGCCAGCTGCA
TTAACATGGTCATAGCTGTTTCCTTGCGTATTGGGCGCTCTCCGCTTCCTCGCTCACTGACTCGCTGCGC
TCGGTCGTTCGGGTAAAGCCTGGGGTGCCTAATGAGCAAAAGGCCAGCAAAAGGCCAGGAACCGTAAAAA
GGCCGCGTTGCTGGCGTTTTTCCATAGGCTCCGCCCCCCTGACGAGCATCACAAAAATCGACGCTCAAGT
CAGAGGTGGCGAAACCCGACAGGACTATAAAGATACCAGGCGTTTCCCCCTGGAAGCTCCCTCGTGCGCT
CTCCTGTTCCGACCCTGCCGCTTACCGGATACCTGTCCGCCTTTCTCCCTTCGGGAAGCGTGGCGCTTTC
TCATAGCTCACGCTGTAGGTATCTCAGTTCGGTGTAGGTCGTTCGCTCCAAGCTGGGCTGTGTGCACGAA
CCCCCCGTTCAGCCCGACCGCTGCGCCTTATCCGGTAACTATCGTCTTGAGTCCAACCCGGTAAGACACG
ACTTATCGCCACTGGCAGCAGCCACTGGTAACAGGATTAGCAGAGCGAGGTATGTAGGCGGTGCTACAGA
GTTCTTGAAGTGGTGGCCTAACTACGGCTACACTAGAAGAACAGTATTTGGTATCTGCGCTCTGCTGAAG
CCAGTTACCTTCGGAAAAAGAGTTGGTAGCTCTTGATCCGGCAAACAAACCACCGCTGGTAGCGGTGGTT
TTTTTGTTTGCAAGCAGCAGATTACGCGCAGAAAAAAAGGATCTCAAGAAGATCCTTTGATCTTTTCTAC
GGGGTCTGACGCTCAGTGGAACGAAAACTCACGTTAAGGGATTTTGGTCATGAGATTATCAAAAAGGATC
TTCACCTAGATCCTTTTAAATTAAAAATGAAGTTTTAAATCAATCTAAAGTATATATGAGTAAACTTGGT
CTGACAGTTACCAATGCTTAATCAGTGAGGCACCTATCTCAGCGATCTGTCTATTTCGTTCATCCATAGT
TGCCTGACTCCCCGTCGTGTAGATAACTACGATACGGGAGGGCTTACCATCTGGCCCCAGTGCTGCAATG
ATACCGCGAGAACCACGCTCACCGGCTCCAGATTTATCAGCAATAAACCAGCCAGCCGGAAGGGCCGAGC
GCAGAAGTGGTCCTGCAACTTTATCCGCCTCCATCCAGTCTATTAATTGTTGCCGGGAAGCTAGAGTAAG
TAGTTCGCCAGTTAATAGTTTGCGCAACGTTGTTGCCATTGCTACAGGCATCGTGGTGTCACGCTCGTCG
TTTGGTATGGCTTCATTCAGCTCCGGTTCCCAACGATCAAGGCGAGTTACATGATCCCCCATGTTGTGCA
AAAAAGCGGTTAGCTCCTTCGGTCCTCCGATCGTTGTCAGAAGTAAGTTGGCCGCAGTGTTATCACTCAT
GGTTATGGCAGCACTGCATAATTCTCTTACTGTCATGCCATCCGTAAGATGCTTTTCTGTGACTGGTGAG
TACTCAACCAAGTCATTCTGAGAATAGTGTATGCGGCGACCGAGTTGCTCTTGCCCGGCGTCAATACGGG
ATAATACCGCGCCACATAGCAGAACTTTAAAAGTGCTCATCATTGGAAAACGTTCTTCGGGGCGAAAACT
CTCAAGGATCTTACCGCTGTTGAGATCCAGTTCGATGTAACCCACTCGTGCACCCAACTGATCTTCAGCA
TCTTTTACTTTCACCAGCGTTTCTGGGTGAGCAAAAACAGGAAGGCAAAATGCCGCAAAAAAGGGAATAA
GGGCGACACGGAAATGTTGAATACTCATACTCTTCCTTTTTCAATATTATTGAAGCATTTATCAGGGTTA
TTGTCTCATGAGCGGATACATATTTGAATGTATTTAGAAAAATAAACAAATAGGGGTTCCGCGCACATTT
CCCCGAAAAGTGCCACCTAAATTGTAAGCGTTAATATTTTGTTAAAATTCGCGTTAAATTTTTGTTAAAT
CAGCTCATTTTTTAACCAATAGGCCGAAATCGGCAAAATC
