>Addgene plasmid #54380 | LII ins 4-5 | addgene partial sequence | sequence record 87728 | M13pUC-Fwd 5'-CCCAGTCACGACGTTGTAAAACG-3'
ACGACTCACTATAGGGCGAATTGGCGGAAGGCCGTCAAGGCCACGTGTCTTGTCCAGGCGCGCCATGAGC
TCTAAAGCTTCGCTCGAGCTTTTGAAGACAATGTCTAGATAATTAGGCTAAACTATCCTTAAGGGAATAT
ATATATATTCGAATATATATATATTCTGAGTTGTCTTCCCTCGAATTCCCAAGCTTATCTCGACCCGGGG
TAGCGGCCGCTTGGATCCCAGAATTCTAGGTACCTCTTAATTAATGGAGCACAAGACTGGCCTCATGGGC
CTTCCGCTCACTGCCCGCTTTCCAGTCGGGAAACCTGTCGTGCCAGCTGCATTAACATGGTCATAGCTGT
TTCCTTGCGTATTGGGCGCTCTCCGCTTCCTCGCTCACTGACTCGCTGCGCTCGGTCGTTCGGGTAAAGC
CTGGGGTGCCTAATGAGCAAAAGGCCAGCAAAAGGCCAGGAACCGTAAAAAGGCCGCGTTGCTGGCGTTT
TTCCATAGGCTCCGCCCCCCTGACGAGCATCACAAAAATCGACGCTCAAGTCAGAGGTGGCGAAACCCGA
CAGGACTATAAAGATACCAGGCGTTTCCCCCTGGAAGCTCCCTCGTGCGCTCTCCTGTTCCGACCCTGCC
GCTTACCGGATACCTGTCCGCCTTTCTCCCTTCGGGAAGCGTGGCGCTTTCTCATAGCTCACGCTGTAGG
TATCTCAGTTCGGTGTAGGTCGTTCGCTCCAAGCTGGGCTGTGTGCACGAACCCCCCGTTCAGCCCGACC
GCTGCGCCTTATCCGGTAACTATCGTCTTGAGTCCAACCCGGTAAGACACGACTTATCGCCACTGGCAGC
AGCCACTGGTAACAGGATTAGCAGAGCGAGGTATGTAGGCGGTGCTACAGAGTTCTTGAAGTGGTGGCCT
AACTAC
